Addgene plasmid #50441: mouse Cavin-1
Purpose: expresses mouse Cavin-1 in mammalian cells
Depositing lab: Paul Pilch. Depositing organization: Boston University Medical Campus. Publication: A critical role of cavin (polymerase I and transcript release factor) in caveolae formation and organization. Liu L, Pilch PF. J Biol Chem. 2008 Feb 15;283(7):4314-22. Epub 2007 Dec 3. 10.1074/jbc.M707890200 PubMed 18056712.
Backbone
  Vector backbone: pcDNA3
  Backbone manufacturer: Invitrogen
  Backbone size w/o insert (bp): 5400
  Vector type: Mammalian Expression
  Selectable markers: Neomycin (select with G418)
Growth in bacteria
  Bacterial resistance: Ampicillin, 100 μg/mL
  Growth temperature: 37°C
  Growth strain: DH5alpha
  Copy number: High Copy
Gene/Insert
  Gene/Insert name: Cavin-1 (alt name: PTRF)
  Species: M. musculus (mouse)
  Insert size (bp): 1200
  GenBank ID: 19285
  Entrez Gene: Cavin1 (a.k.a. 2310075E07Rik, Cav-p60, Cavin, Ptrf)
  Promoter: CMV
  Tag / fusion protein: HA (N terminal on insert)
  Cloning method: Restriction Enzyme; 5′ cloning site BamHI (not destroyed); 3′ cloning site EcoRI (not destroyed)
  Sequencing primers: 5′ CMV-F; 3′ BGHrev
Terms and licenses: Academic/Nonprofit Terms; Industry Terms: Not Available to Industry
How to cite: mouse Cavin-1 was a gift from Paul Pilch (Addgene plasmid # 50441 ; http://n2t.net/addgene:50441 ; RRID:Addgene_50441)
