[The description below was written by a language model from this plasmid's Addgene catalogue record.]
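Description:
The mouse Cavin-1 plasmid is a mammalian expression construct built on the pcDNA3 backbone (about 5.4 kb without insert). It is propagated in E. coli as a high-copy plasmid under ampicillin selection. It also carries a neomycin resistance marker, so transfected mammalian cells can be selected with G418, which allows stable lines to be derived in addition to transient expression.

The payload is the mouse Cavin-1 coding sequence, also known as PTRF (polymerase I and transcript release factor) or Cav-p60. The insert is roughly 1.2 kb and was cloned between BamHI and EcoRI sites, both of which remain intact, so it can be excised or subcloned. Expression is driven by the CMV promoter, a strong constitutive promoter in most mammalian cell types. The use of a BGH reverse sequencing primer is consistent with the bovine growth hormone polyadenylation signal that normally lies downstream of the cloning site in pcDNA3. An HA epitope tag is fused to the N terminus of the protein, permitting detection by immunoblotting, immunofluorescence or immunoprecipitation with anti-HA antibodies and distinguishing the exogenous protein from endogenous Cavin-1.

The record states the purpose simply as expressing mouse Cavin-1 in mammalian cells, and the associated work concerns the role of cavin in the formation and organization of caveolae. The plasmid therefore suits overexpression, rescue and localization studies of this caveolar protein. No annotated feature table is provided, so details beyond the catalogue fields cannot be confirmed from the record.
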