>Addgene plasmid #50441 | mouse Cavin-1 | addgene partial sequence | sequence record 77017 | CMV-F 5'-CGCAAATGGGCGGTAGGCGTG-3'
AGCTCTCTGGCTAACTAGAGAACCCACTGCTTACTGGCTTATCGAAATTAATACGACTCACTATAGGGAG
ACCCAAGCTGGCTAGCGTTTAAACTTAAGCTTGGTACCGAGCTCGGATCCATGTACCCATACGACGTCCC
AGACTACGCTATGGAGGATGTCACGCTCCATATCGTTGAGCGGCCGTATTCCGGATTTCCCGATGCTTCC
TCAGAGGGCCCGGAGCCCACCCAAGGGGAGGCGCGGGCCACGGAGGAGCCGTCGGGGACCGGCTCCGACG
AGCTGATCAAGTCGGACCAGGTGAACGGTGTGCTGGTGCTGAGCCTTCTGGATAAAATCATCGGCGCCGT
TGACCAGATCCAGCTGACCCAAGCCCAGCTGGAGGAGCGACAGGCGGAGATGGAGGGCGCTGTGCAGAGC
ATCCAGGGAGAGCTGAGCAAGCTGGGCAAGGCGCACGCCACCACGAGCAACACCGTGAGCAAGTTGCTGG
AGAAGGTGCGCAAGGTCAGCGTCAACGTGAAGACCGTGCGCGGCAGCCTGGAGCGCCAGGCCGGCCAGAT
AAAGAAACTGGAGGTCAACGAGGCGGAGCTGCTGAGGCGCCGCAACTTCAAAGTCATGATCTACCAGGAT
GAAGTCAAGCTGCCGGCCAAACTGAGCGTCAGCAAGTCGCTGAAAGAGTCGGAGGCACTGCCTGAGAAGG
AGGGTGACGAGCTGGGCGAGGGCGAGCGGCCCGAGGATGACACCGCGGCGATCGAGCTGTCGTCCGACGA
GGCGGTGGAGGTGGAGGAGGTGATCGAGGAGTCCCGCGCCGAGCGCATCAAGCGCAGCGGCCTGCGGCGC
GTGGACGACT
